>Addgene plasmid #67151 | pTER SADB shRNA Human | depositor partial sequence | sequence record 115832 | shRNA against human SADBs
GATCCCGCTCCACGACGTCTACGAGTTCAAGAGACTCGTAGACGTCGTGGAGCTTTTTGGAAA
