>Addgene plasmid #67151 | pTER SADB shRNA Human | addgene partial sequence | sequence record 117948 | pQE promoter 5'-CCCGAAAAGTGCCACCTG-3'
CCGGGCTGCAGGAAATTCGAACGCTGACGTCATCAACCCGCTCCAAGGAATCGCGGCCCAGTGTCACTAG
GCGGGAACACCCAGCGCGCGTGCGCCCTGGCAGGAAGATGGCTGTGAGGGACAGGGGAGTGGCGCCCTGC
AATATTTGCATGTCGCTATGTGTTCTGGGAAATCACCATAAACGTGAAATGTCTTTGGATTTGGGAATCT
TATAAGTTCCCTATCAGTGATAGAGATCCCGCTCCACGACGTCTACGAGTTCAAGAGACTCGTAGACGTC
GTGGAGCTTTTTGGAAAAGCTTGGTACCGAGCTCGGATCCACTAGTCCAGTGTGGTGGAATTCTGCAGAT
ATCCAGCACAGTGGCGGCCGCTCGAGTCTAGAGGGCCCGTTTAAACCCGCTGATCAGCCTCGACTGTGCC
TTCTAGTTGCCAGCCATCTGTTGTTTGCCCCTCCCCCGTGCCTTCCTTGACCCTGGAAGGTGCCACTCCC
ACTGTCCTTTCCTAATAAAATGAGGAAATTGCATCGCATTGTCTGAGTAGGTGTCATTCTATTCTGGGGG
GTGGGGTGGGGCAGGACAGCAAGGGGGAGGATTGGGAAGACAATAGCAGGCATGCTGGGGATGCGGTGGG
CTCTATGGCTTCTGAGGCGGAAAGAACCAGCTGGGGCTCTAGGGGGTATCCCC
[124 nt withheld, positions 684-807]
C
[91 nt withheld, positions 809-899]
A
[49 nt withheld, positions 901-949]
CCTTTGACGTTGGAGTCCACGTTCTTT
[37 nt withheld, positions 977-1013]
ACCCTATCTCGGTCTATTCTTTTGATTTA
