>Addgene plasmid #67151 | pTER SADB shRNA Human | addgene partial sequence | sequence record 117949 | BGH-rev 5'-TAGAAGGCACAGTCGAGG-3'
AGCGGCCGCCACTGTGGCTGGATATCTGCAGAATTCCACCACACTGGACTAGTGGATCCGAGCTCGGTAC
CAAGCTTTTCCAAAAAGCTCCACGACGTCTACGAGTCTCTTGAACTCGTAGACGTCGTGGAGCGGGATCT
CTATCACTGATAGGGAACTTATAAGATTCCCAAATCCAAAGACATTTCACGTTTATGGTGATTTCCCAGA
ACACATAGCGACATGCAAATATTGCAGGGCGCCACTCCCCTGTCCCTCACAGCCATCTTCCTGCCAGGGC
GCACGCGCGCTGGGTGTTCCCGCCTAGTGACACTGGGCCCGCGATTCCTTGGAGCGGGTTGATGACGTCA
GCGTTCGAATTCCTGCAGCCCGGGGGATCTCCCGATCCGTCGACGTCAGGTGGCACTTTTCGGGGAAATG
TGCGCGGAACCCCTATTTGTTTATTTTTCTAAATACATTCAAATATGTATCCGCTCATGAGACAATAACC
CTGATAAATGCTTCAATAATATTGAAAAAGGAAGAGTATGAGTATTCAACATTTCCGTGTCGCCCTTATT
CCCTTTTTTGCGGCATTTTGCCTTCCTGTTTTTGCTCACCCAGAAACGCTGGTGAAAGTAAAAGATGCTG
AAGATCAGTTGGGTGCACGAGTGGGTTACATCGAACTGGATCTCAACAGCGGTAAGATCCTTGAGAGTTT
TCGCCCCGAAGAACGTTTTCCAATGATGAGCACTTTTAAAGTTCTGCTATGTGGCGCGGTATTATCCCGT
ATTGACGCCGGGCAAGAGCAACTCGGTCGCCGCATACACTATTCTCAGAATGACTTGGTTGAGTACTCAC
CAGTCACAGAAAAGCATCTTACGGATGGCATGACAGTAAGAGAATTATGCAGTGCTGCCATAACCATGAG
TGATAACACTGCGGCCAACTTTACTTCTGACAACGATCGGAGGACCGAAGGAGCTAACCGCTTTTTGCAC
AACATGGGGGGATCATGTAACTCGCCTTGATCGTTGGGAACCGGAGCTGAATGAAGCCATACCAACGACG
AGCGTGACCCCACGATGCCTGTAGCAATGGCAACAACGTTGCCCAAACTATTAACTGGGGAACTACTTAC
TCTA
