[The description below was written by a language model from this plasmid's Addgene catalogue record.]
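Description:
pTER SADB shRNA Human is a mammalian RNA interference plasmid built on the pTER backbone, designed for doxycycline-regulated knockdown of human SADB, the kinase encoded by BRSK1 (also called SAD1 or hSAD1). It is propagated in E. coli as a high-copy plasmid under ampicillin selection, and it carries a zeocin marker that allows selection of transfected mammalian cells, including the derivation of stable lines. The record does not name the bacterial origin of replication or list other backbone elements, and no feature table is provided.

The payload is a short hairpin RNA directed against a 19-nucleotide target in the human BRSK1 transcript, cloned between BglII and HindIII sites, both of which remain intact. Expression is driven by the "H1 Tet" promoter, a version of the RNA polymerase III H1 promoter modified to contain a tetracycline operator. In cells that also express the Tet repressor, the repressor occupies the operator and blocks hairpin transcription. Adding doxycycline releases the repressor, so the shRNA is produced and processed into siRNA that silences BRSK1. The repressor is not listed as part of this plasmid, so in the usual arrangement for this type of system it would have to be supplied separately, typically from a repressor-expressing host line.

The construct is suited to inducible, temporally controlled depletion of SADB in human cells. This is useful where constitutive loss of the protein might compromise proliferation. The associated publication concerns SADB phosphorylation of gamma-tubulin and its role in regulating centrosome duplication, indicating the plasmid was used for loss-of-function analysis in that context.
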