Addgene plasmid #67151: pTER SADB shRNA Human
Purpose: Doxycycline-regulated mammalian expression vector for expressing shRNA against human SADB
Depositing lab: Maria Alvarado-Kristensson & Ana Carrera. Depositing organization: Centro Nacional de Biotecnologia (CNB). Publication: SADB phosphorylation of gamma-tubulin regulates centrosome duplication. Alvarado-Kristensson M, Rodriguez MJ, Silio V, Valpuesta JM, Carrera AC. Nat Cell Biol. 2009 Sep;11(9):1081-92. doi: 10.1038/ncb1921. Epub 2009 Aug 2. PubMed 19648910.
Backbone
  Vector backbone: pTER
  Backbone manufacturer: A gift from Dr. Marc van de Wetering (PMID: 12776180)
  Vector type: Mammalian Expression, RNAi
  Selectable markers: Zeocin
Growth in bacteria
  Bacterial resistance: Ampicillin, 100 μg/mL
  Growth temperature: 37°C
  Growth strain: DH5alpha
  Copy number: High Copy
Gene/Insert
  Gene/Insert name: BRSK1 (alt name: SAD1)
  gRNA/shRNA sequence: GCTCCACGACGTCTACGAG
  Species: H. sapiens (human)
  Entrez Gene: BRSK1 (a.k.a. hSAD1)
  Promoter: H1 Tet
  Cloning method: Restriction Enzyme; 5′ cloning site BglII (not destroyed); 3′ cloning site HindIII (not destroyed)
  Sequencing primers: 5′ pQE promoter; 3′ BGH-rev
Terms and licenses: Academic/Nonprofit Terms; Industry Terms: Not Available to Industry
How to cite: pTER SADB shRNA Human was a gift from Maria Alvarado-Kristensson & Ana Carrera (Addgene plasmid # 67151 ; http://n2t.net/addgene:67151 ; RRID:Addgene_67151)
